Addgene plasmid #98368: RNF138_pLX307
Purpose: Lentiviral expression of RNF138
Depositing lab: William Hahn & Sefi Rosenbluh. Depositing organization: Monash University. Publication: Genetic and Proteomic Interrogation of Lower Confidence Candidate Genes Reveals Signaling Networks in beta-Catenin-Active Cancers. Rosenbluh J, Mercer J, Shrestha Y, Oliver R, Tamayo P, Doench JG, Tirosh I, Piccioni F, Hartenian E, Horn H, Fagbami L, Root DE, Jaffe J, Lage K, Boehm JS, Hahn WC. Cell Syst. 2016 Sep 28;3(3):302-316.e4. doi: 10.1016/j.cels.2016.09.001. PubMed 27684187.
Backbone
  Vector backbone: pLX307
  Backbone manufacturer: David Root (Addgene plasmid # 41392)
  Vector type: Mammalian Expression, Lentiviral
  Selectable markers: Puromycin
Growth in bacteria
  Bacterial resistance: Ampicillin, 100 μg/mL
  Growth temperature: 37°C
  Growth strain: NEB Stable
  Copy number: High Copy
Gene/Insert
  Gene/Insert name: RNF138
  Species: H. sapiens (human)
  Entrez Gene: RNF138 (a.k.a. HSD-4, NARF, STRIN, hNARF)
  Promoter: E1Fa
  Tag / fusion protein: V5 (C terminal on backbone)
  Cloning method: Gateway Cloning
  Sequencing primers: 5′ TTCTTCCATTTCAGGTGTCGTGAG; 3′ GTGGATACGCTGCTTTAATGCCTT
Terms and licenses: Academic/Nonprofit Terms; Industry Terms: Not Available to Industry
How to cite: RNF138_pLX307 was a gift from William Hahn & Sefi Rosenbluh (Addgene plasmid # 98368 ; http://n2t.net/addgene:98368 ; RRID:Addgene_98368)
