[The description below was written by a language model from this plasmid's Addgene catalogue record and pLannotate feature annotations shown in this document.]
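Description:
RNF138_pLX307 is a lentiviral mammalian expression plasmid carrying the human RNF138 open reading frame (also known as NARF) in the pLX307 Gateway destination backbone. It is propagated in E. coli through a high-copy ColE1/pUC-type origin with ampicillin selection from the β-lactamase gene. An f1 origin and remnants of a lac/T7/T3 cloning region are also present. The viral portion has a third-generation, self-inactivating layout. An RSV promoter fused to a truncated HIV-1 5' LTR drives the genomic RNA in packaging cells, followed by the Ψ packaging signal with a gag fragment, the Rev response element for Rev-dependent nuclear export, a cPPT/CTS, a WPRE to enhance transcript expression, and a ΔU3 3' LTR that disables LTR promoter activity after integration.

Between the LTRs there are two expression units. An SV40 early promoter/origin region drives puromycin N-acetyltransferase, which allows selection of transduced cells. Downstream, the constitutive EF-1α promoter (written "E1Fa" in the catalogue entry) drives RNF138. The ORF is flanked by attB1 and attB2 sites left by Gateway recombination and is followed by a backbone-encoded V5 epitope, which the catalogue lists as a C-terminal tag for antibody detection of the protein.

Two sequence records are annotated, a depositor sequence of 9,145 nt and a repository NGS result of 9,205 nt. They agree in feature order, differing by about 60 nt between the V5 tag and the WPRE, where the NGS record matches a short U6 promoter fragment. The stated purpose is lentiviral expression of RNF138, and the associated publication concerns candidate genes and signalling networks in β-catenin-active cancers.
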