Features (pLannotate 1.2.2; 33 found; start..end, strand, type, name):
     25..91      +  CDS            small t antigen (fragment): SV40 (simian virus 40) small t antigen
     98..1276    +  promoter       EF-1α promoter: strong constitutive promoter for human elongation factor EF-1α
   1297..1314    +  protein_bind   attB1 (fragment): mutant version of attB; core recombination site for the Gateway® BP reaction BP Clonase™
   1320..2054    +  CDS            RNF138: RN138_HUMAN - Also known as NARF From Homo sapiens (Human).
   2057..2080    -  protein_bind   attB2: mutant version of attB; recombination site for the Gateway® BP reaction BP Clonase™
   2088..2129    +  CDS            V5 tag: epitope tag from simian virus 5
   2180..2768    +  misc_feature   WPRE: woodchuck hepatitis virus posttranscriptional regulatory element
   2819..2838    +  misc_feature   cPPT/CTS (fragment): central polypurine tract and central termination sequence of HIV-1
   2840..3073    +  LTR            3' LTR (ΔU3): self-inactivating 3' long terminal repeat (LTR) from HIV-1
   3151..3272    +  polyA_signal   SV40 poly(A) signal: SV40 polyadenylation signal
   3312..3447    +  rep_origin     SV40 ori: SV40 origin of replication
   3468..3486    -  promoter       T7 promoter: promoter for bacteriophage T7 RNA polymerase
   3494..3649    +  CDS            lacZα (fragment): LacZα fragment of β-galactosidase; lacZ fragment
   3654..4082    +  rep_origin     f1 ori (sequence partly withheld): f1 bacteriophage origin of replication; arrow indicates direction of (+) strand synthesis
   4135..4239    +  promoter       AmpR promoter: bla
   4240..5100    +  CDS            AmpR: β-lactamase; bla; confers resistance to ampicillin, carbenicillin, and related antibiotics
   5271..5859    +  rep_origin     ori: high-copy-number ColE1/pMB1/pBR322/pUC origin of replication
   6042..6134    +  CDS            lacI (fragment): lac repressor; lacI; The lac repressor binds to the lac operator to inhibit transcription in E. coli. This inhibition can be relieved by adding lactose or isopropyl-β-D-thiogalactopyranoside (IPTG).
   6147..6168    +  protein_bind   CAP binding site: CAP binding activates transcription in the presence of cAMP. E. coli catabolite activator protein
   6183..6213    +  promoter       lac promoter: promoter for the E. coli lac operon
   6221..6237    +  protein_bind   lac operator: The lac repressor binds to the lac operator to inhibit transcription in E. coli. This inhibition can be relieved by adding lactose or isopropyl-β-D-thiogalactopyranoside (IPTG). lac repressor encoded by lacI
   6282..6300    +  promoter       T3 promoter: promoter for bacteriophage T3 RNA polymerase
   6328..6554    +  promoter       RSV promoter: Rous sarcoma virus enhancer/promoter
   6555..6735    +  LTR            5' LTR (truncated): truncated 5' long terminal repeat (LTR) from HIV-1
   6782..6907    +  misc_feature   HIV-1 Ψ: packaging signal of human immunodeficiency virus type 1
   6891..7254    +  CDS            HIV-1 gag (fragment): gag protein from human immunodeficiency virus 1; gag
   7400..7633    +  misc_feature   RRE: The Rev response element (RRE) of HIV-1 allows for Rev-dependent mRNA export from the nucleus to the cytoplasm.
   8010..8036    +  CDS            Rev (fragment): human immunodeficiency virus 1 (HIV-1) Rev protein; rev; enhances nuclear export of unspliced and incompletely spliced viral mRNAs
   8043..8066    +  promoter       SV40 promoter (fragment): SV40 early promoter
   8067..8138    +  promoter       SV40 promoter (fragment): SV40 enhancer and early promoter
   8162..8297    +  rep_origin     SV40 ori: SV40 origin of replication
   8343..8939    +  CDS            PuroR (fragment): puromycin N-acetyltransferase; pac from Streptomyces; confers resistance to puromycin
   8988..9105    +  misc_feature   cPPT/CTS: central polypurine tract and central termination sequence of HIV-1
>Addgene plasmid #98368 | RNF138_pLX307 | depositor full sequence | sequence record 180273 | Full Sequence
GGCTCGAGGCCTGCAGGTGCAAAGATGGATAAAGTTTTAAACAGAGAGGAATCTTTGCAGCTAATGGACC
TTCTAGGTCTTGAAAGGAGTGGGAATTGGCTCCGGTGCCCGTCAGTGGGCAGAGCGCACATCGCCCACAG
TCCCCGAGAAGTTGGGGGGAGGGGTCGGCAATTGAACCGGTGCCTAGAGAAGGTGGCGCGGGGTAAACTG
GGAAAGTGATGTCGTGTACTGGCTCCGCCTTTTTCCCGAGGGTGGGGGAGAACCGTATATAAGTGCAGTA
GTCGCCGTGAACGTTCTTTTTCGCAACGGGTTTGCCGCCAGAACACAGGTAAGTGCCGTGTGTGGTTCCC
GCGGGCCTGGCCTCTTTACGGGTTATGGCCCTTGCGTGCCTTGAATTACTTCCACCTGGCTGCAGTACGT
GATTCTTGATCCCGAGCTTCGGGTTGGAAGTGGGTGGGAGAGTTCGAGGCCTTGCGCTTAAGGAGCCCCT
TCGCCTCGTGCTTGAGTTGAGGCCTGGCCTGGGCGCTGGGGCCGCCGCGTGCGAATCTGGTGGCACCTTC
GCGCCTGTCTCGCTGCTTTCGATAAGTCTCTAGCCATTTAAAATTTTTGATGACCTGCTGCGACGCTTTT
TTTCTGGCAAGATAGTCTTGTAAATGCGGGCCAAGATCTGCACACTGGTATTTCGGTTTTTGGGGCCGCG
GGCGGCGACGGGGCCCGTGCGTCCCAGCGCACATGTTCGGCGAGGCGGGGCCTGCGAGCGCGGCCACCGA
GAATCGGACGGGGGTAGTCTCAAGCTGGCCGGCCTGCTCTGGTGCCTGGCCTCGCGCCGCCGTGTATCGC
CCCGCCCTGGGCGGCAAGGCTGGCCCGGTCGGCACCAGTTGCGTGAGCGGAAAGATGGCCGCTTCCCGGC
CCTGCTGCAGGGAGCTCAAAATGGAGGACGCGGCGCTCGGGAGAGCGGGCGGGTGAGTCACCCACACAAA
GGAAAAGGGCCTTTCCGTCCTCAGCCGTCGCTTCATGTGACTCCACGGAGTACCGGGCGCCGTCCAGGCA
CCTCGATTAGTTCTCGAGCTTTTGGAGTACGTCGTCTTTAGGTTGGGGGGAGGGGTTTTATGCGATGGAG
TTTCCCCACACTGAGTGGGTGGAGACTGAAGTTAGGCCAGCTTGGCACTTGATGTAATTCTCCTTGGAAT
TTGCCCTTTTTGAGTTTGGATCTTGGTTCATTCTCAAGCCTCAGACAGTGGTTCAAAGTTTTTTTCTTCC
ATTTCAGGTGTCGTGAGGCTAGCATCGATTGATCAACAAGTTTGTACAAAAAAGTTGGCATGGCCGAGGA
CCTCTCTGCGGCCACGTCCTACACCGAAGATGATTTCTACTGCCCCGTCTGTCAGGAGGTGCTCAAAACG
CCCGTGCGGACCACGGCCTGTCAGCACGTTTTCTGTAGAAAATGTTTCCTGACTGCAATGAGGGAAAGCG
GAGCACATTGTCCCCTATGTCGTGGAAATGTGACTAGAAGAGAGAGAGCATGTCCTGAACGGGCCTTAGA
CCTTGAAAATATAATGAGGAAGTTTTCTGGTAGCTGCAGATGCTGTGCAAAACAGATTAAATTCTATCGC
ATGAGACATCATTACAAATCTTGTAAGAAGTATCAGGATGAATATGGTGTTTCTTCTATCATTCCAAACT
TTCAGATCTCTCAAGATTCAGTAGGGAACAGCAATAGGAGTGAAACATCCACATCTGATAACACAGAAAC
TTACCAAGAGAATACAAGTTCTTCTGGTCATCCTACTTTTAAGTGTCCCCTGTGTCAAGAATCAAATTTT
ACCAGACAGCGTTTACTGGATCACTGTAACAGTAATCACCTATTTCAGATAGTTCCTGTGACATGTCCTA
TTTGTGTGTCTCTTCCTTGGGGAGATCCTAGCCAGATTACCAGAAATTTCGTTAGTCATCTAAATCAGAG
ACATCAATTTGATTATGGAGAATTTGTGAATCTTCAGCTAGATGAAGAAACCCAATACCAAACTGCTGTT
GAAGAATCTTTTCAAGTAAACATCTGCCCAACTTTCTTGTACAAAGTGGTTGATATCGGTAAGCCTATCC
CTAACCCTCTCCTCGGTCTCGATTCTACGTAGTAATGAACTAGTACCGGTTAAGTCGACAATCAACGCGT
TAAGTCGACAATCAACCTCTGGATTACAAAATTTGTGAAAGATTGACTGGTATTCTTAACTATGTTGCTC
CTTTTACGCTATGTGGATACGCTGCTTTAATGCCTTTGTATCATGCTATTGCTTCCCGTATGGCTTTCAT
TTTCTCCTCCTTGTATAAATCCTGGTTGCTGTCTCTTTATGAGGAGTTGTGGCCCGTTGTCAGGCAACGT
GGCGTGGTGTGCACTGTGTTTGCTGACGCAACCCCCACTGGTTGGGGCATTGCCACCACCTGTCAGCTCC
TTTCCGGGACTTTCGCTTTCCCCCTCCCTATTGCCACGGCGGAACTCATCGCCGCCTGCCTTGCCCGCTG
CTGGACAGGGGCTCGGCTGTTGGGCACTGACAATTCCGTGGTGTTGTCGGGGAAATCATCGTCCTTTCCT
TGGCTGCTCGCCTGTGTTGCCACCTGGATTCTGCGCGGGACGTCCTTCTGCTACGTCCCTTCGGCCCTCA
ATCCAGCGGACCTTCCTTCCCGCGGCCTGCTGCCGGCTCTGCGGCCTCTTCCGCGTCTTCGCCTTCGCCC
TCAGACGAGTCGGATCTCCCTTTGGGCCGCCTCCCCGCGTCGACTTTAAGACCAATGACTTACAAGGCAG
CTGTAGATCTTAGCCACTTTTTAAAAGAAAAGGGGGGACTGGAAGGGCTAATTCACTCCCAACGAAGACA
AGATCTGCTTTTTGCTTGTACTGGGTCTCTCTGGTTAGACCAGATCTGAGCCTGGGAGCTCTCTGGCTAA
CTAGGGAACCCACTGCTTAAGCCTCAATAAAGCTTGCCTTGAGTGCTTCAAGTAGTGTGTGCCCGTCTGT
TGTGTGACTCTGGTAACTAGAGATCCCTCAGACCCTTTTAGTCAGTGTGGAAAATCTCTAGCAGTACGTA
TAGTAGTTCATGTCATCTTATTATTCAGTATTTATAACTTGCAAAGAAATGAATATCAGAGAGTGAGAGG
AACTTGTTTATTGCAGCTTATAATGGTTACAAATAAAGCAATAGCATCACAAATTTCACAAATAAAGCAT
TTTTTTCACTGCATTCTAGTTGTGGTTTGTCCAAACTCATCAATGTATCTTATCATGTCTGGCTCTAGCT
ATCCCGCCCCTAACTCCGCCCATCCCGCCCCTAACTCCGCCCAGTTCCGCCCATTCTCCGCCCCATGGCT
GACTAATTTTTTTTATTTATGCAGAGGCCGAGGCCGCCTCGGCCTCTGAGCTATTCCAGAAGTAGTGAGG
AGGCTTTTTTGGAGGCCTAGGGACGTACCCAATTCGCCCTATAGTGAGTCGTATTACGCGCGCTCACTGG
CCGTCGTTTTACAACGTCGTGACTGGGAAAACCCTGGCGTTACCCAACTTAATCGCCTTGCAGCACATCC
CCCTTTCGCCAGCTGGCGTAATAGCGAAGAGGCCCGCACCGATCGCCCTTCCCAACAGTTGCGCAGCCTG
AATGGCGAATGGG
[124 nt withheld, positions 3654-3777]
C
[91 nt withheld, positions 3779-3869]
A
[49 nt withheld, positions 3871-3919]
CCTTTGACGTTGGAGTCCACGTTCTTT
[37 nt withheld, positions 3947-3983]
ACCCTATCTCGGTCTATTCTTTTGATTTATAAGGGATTTTGCCGATTTCGGCCTATTGGTTAAAAAATGA
GCTGATTTAACAAAAATTTAACGCGAATTTTAACAAAATATTAACGCTTACAATTTAGGTGGCACTTTTC
GGGGAAATGTGCGCGGAACCCCTATTTGTTTATTTTTCTAAATACATTCAAATATGTATCCGCTCATGAG
ACAATAACCCTGATAAATGCTTCAATAATATTGAAAAAGGAAGAGTATGAGTATTCAACATTTCCGTGTC
GCCCTTATTCCCTTTTTTGCGGCATTTTGCCTTCCTGTTTTTGCTCACCCAGAAACGCTGGTGAAAGTAA
AAGATGCTGAAGATCAGTTGGGTGCACGAGTGGGTTACATCGAACTGGATCTCAACAGCGGTAAGATCCT
TGAGAGTTTTCGCCCCGAAGAACGTTTTCCAATGATGAGCACTTTTAAAGTTCTGCTATGTGGCGCGGTA
TTATCCCGTATTGACGCCGGGCAAGAGCAACTCGGTCGCCGCATACACTATTCTCAGAATGACTTGGTTG
AGTACTCACCAGTCACAGAAAAGCATCTTACGGATGGCATGACAGTAAGAGAATTATGCAGTGCTGCCAT
AACCATGAGTGATAACACTGCGGCCAACTTACTTCTGACAACGATCGGAGGACCGAAGGAGCTAACCGCT
TTTTTGCACAACATGGGGGATCATGTAACTCGCCTTGATCGTTGGGAACCGGAGCTGAATGAAGCCATAC
CAAACGACGAGCGTGACACCACGATGCCTGTAGCAATGGCAACAACGTTGCGCAAACTATTAACTGGCGA
ACTACTTACTCTAGCTTCCCGGCAACAATTAATAGACTGGATGGAGGCGGATAAAGTTGCAGGACCACTT
CTGCGCTCGGCCCTTCCGGCTGGCTGGTTTATTGCTGATAAATCTGGAGCCGGTGAGCGTGGGTCTCGCG
GTATCATTGCAGCACTGGGGCCAGATGGTAAGCCCTCCCGTATCGTAGTTATCTACACGACGGGGAGTCA
GGCAACTATGGATGAACGAAATAGACAGATCGCTGAGATAGGTGCCTCACTGATTAAGCATTGGTAACTG
TCAGACCAAGTTTACTCATATATACTTTAGATTGATTTAAAACTTCATTTTTAATTTAAAAGGATCTAGG
TGAAGATCCTTTTTGATAATCTCATGACCAAAATCCCTTAACGTGAGTTTTCGTTCCACTGAGCGTCAGA
CCCCGTAGAAAAGATCAAAGGATCTTCTTGAGATCCTTTTTTTCTGCGCGTAATCTGCTGCTTGCAAACA
AAAAAACCACCGCTACCAGCGGTGGTTTGTTTGCCGGATCAAGAGCTACCAACTCTTTTTCCGAAGGTAA
CTGGCTTCAGCAGAGCGCAGATACCAAATACTGTTCTTCTAGTGTAGCCGTAGTTAGGCCACCACTTCAA
GAACTCTGTAGCACCGCCTACATACCTCGCTCTGCTAATCCTGTTACCAGTGGCTGCTGCCAGTGGCGAT
AAGTCGTGTCTTACCGGGTTGGACTCAAGACGATAGTTACCGGATAAGGCGCAGCGGTCGGGCTGAACGG
GGGGTTCGTGCACACAGCCCAGCTTGGAGCGAACGACCTACACCGAACTGAGATACCTACAGCGTGAGCT
ATGAGAAAGCGCCACGCTTCCCGAAGGGAGAAAGGCGGACAGGTATCCGGTAAGCGGCAGGGTCGGAACA
GGAGAGCGCACGAGGGAGCTTCCAGGGGGAAACGCCTGGTATCTTTATAGTCCTGTCGGGTTTCGCCACC
TCTGACTTGAGCGTCGATTTTTGTGATGCTCGTCAGGGGGGCGGAGCCTATGGAAAAACGCCAGCAACGC
GGCCTTTTTACGGTTCCTGGCCTTTTGCTGGCCTTTTGCTCACATGTTCTTTCCTGCGTTATCCCCTGAT
TCTGTGGATAACCGTATTACCGCCTTTGAGTGAGCTGATACCGCTCGCCGCAGCCGAACGACCGAGCGCA
GCGAGTCAGTGAGCGAGGAAGCGGAAGAGCGCCCAATACGCAAACCGCCTCTCCCCGCGCGTTGGCCGAT
TCATTAATGCAGCTGGCACGACAGGTTTCCCGACTGGAAAGCGGGCAGTGAGCGCAACGCAATTAATGTG
AGTTAGCTCACTCATTAGGCACCCCAGGCTTTACACTTTATGCTTCCGGCTCGTATGTTGTGTGGAATTG
TGAGCGGATAACAATTTCACACAGGAAACAGCTATGACCATGATTACGCCAAGCGCGCAATTAACCCTCA
CTAAAGGGAACAAAAGCTGGAGCTGCAAGCTTAATGTAGTCTTATGCAATACTCTTGTAGTCTTGCAACA
TGGTAACGATGAGTTAGCAACATGCCTTACAAGGAGAGAAAAAGCACCGTGCATGCCGATTGGTGGAAGT
AAGGTGGTACGATCGTGCCTTATTAGGAAGGCAACAGACGGGTCTGACATGGATTGGACGAACCACTGAA
TTGCCGCATTGCAGAGATATTGTATTTAAGTGCCTAGCTCGATACATAAACGGGTCTCTCTGGTTAGACC
AGATCTGAGCCTGGGAGCTCTCTGGCTAACTAGGGAACCCACTGCTTAAGCCTCAATAAAGCTTGCCTTG
AGTGCTTCAAGTAGTGTGTGCCCGTCTGTTGTGTGACTCTGGTAACTAGAGATCCCTCAGACCCTTTTAG
TCAGTGTGGAAAATCTCTAGCAGTGGCGCCCGAACAGGGACTTGAAAGCGAAAGGGAAACCAGAGGAGCT
CTCTCGACGCAGGACTCGGCTTGCTGAAGCGCGCACGGCAAGAGGCGAGGGGCGGCGACTGGTGAGTACG
CCAAAAATTTTGACTAGCGGAGGCTAGAAGGAGAGAGATGGGTGCGAGAGCGTCAGTATTAAGCGGGGGA
GAATTAGATCGCGATGGGAAAAAATTCGGTTAAGGCCAGGGGGAAAGAAAAAATATAAATTAAAACATAT
AGTATGGGCAAGCAGGGAGCTAGAACGATTCGCAGTTAATCCTGGCCTGTTAGAAACATCAGAAGGCTGT
AGACAAATACTGGGACAGCTACAACCATCCCTTCAGACAGGATCAGAAGAACTTAGATCATTATATAATA
CAGTAGCAACCCTCTATTGTGTGCATCAAAGGATAGAGATAAAAGACACCAAGGAAGCTTTAGACAAGAT
AGAGGAAGAGCAAAACAAAAGTAAGACCACCGCACAGCAAGCGGCCGCTGATCTTCAGACCTGGAGGAGG
AGATATGAGGGACAATTGGAGAAGTGAATTATATAAATATAAAGTAGTAAAAATTGAACCATTAGGAGTA
GCACCCACCAAGGCAAAGAGAAGAGTGGTGCAGAGAGAAAAAAGAGCAGTGGGAATAGGAGCTTTGTTCC
TTGGGTTCTTGGGAGCAGCAGGAAGCACTATGGGCGCAGCGTCAATGACGCTGACGGTACAGGCCAGACA
ATTATTGTCTGGTATAGTGCAGCAGCAGAACAATTTGCTGAGGGCTATTGAGGCGCAACAGCATCTGTTG
CAACTCACAGTCTGGGGCATCAAGCAGCTCCAGGCAAGAATCCTGGCTGTGGAAAGATACCTAAAGGATC
AACAGCTCCTGGGGATTTGGGGTTGCTCTGGAAAACTCATTTGCACCACTGCTGTGCCTTGGAATGCTAG
TTGGAGTAATAAATCTCTGGAACAGATTTGGAATCACACGACCTGGATGGAGTGGGACAGAGAAATTAAC
AATTACACAAGCTTAATACACTCCTTAATTGAAGAATCGCAAAACCAGCAAGAAAAGAATGAACAAGAAT
TATTGGAATTAGATAAATGGGCAAGTTTGTGGAATTGGTTTAACATAACAAATTGGCTGTGGTATATAAA
ATTATTCATAATGATAGTAGGAGGCTTGGTAGGTTTAAGAATAGTTTTTGCTGTACTTTCTATAGTGAAT
AGAGTTAGGCAGGGATATTCACCATTATCGTTTCAGACCCACCTCCCAACCCCGAGGGGACCCATGCATT
GCATCTCAATTAGTCAGCAACCAGGTGTGGAAAGTCCCCAGGCTCCCCAGCAGGCAGAAGTATGCAAAGC
ATGCGTCTCAATTAGTCAGCAACCATAGTCCCGCCCCTAACTCCGCCCATCCCGCCCCTAACTCCGCCCA
GTTCCGCCCATTCTCCGCCCCATGGCTGACTAATTTTTTTTATTTATGCAGAGGCCGAGGCCGCCTCGGC
CTCTGAGCTATTCCAGAAGTAGTGAGGAGGCTTTTTTGGAGGCCTAGGCTTTTGCAAAAAGCTTTCTAGA
GGTACCACCGGAGCTTACCATGACCGAGTACAAGCCCACGGTGCGCCTCGCCACCCGCGACGACGTCCCC
AGGGCCGTACGCACCCTCGCCGCCGCGTTCGCCGACTACCCCGCCACGCGCCACACCGTCGATCCGGACC
GCCACATCGAGCGGGTCACCGAGCTGCAAGAACTCTTCCTCACGCGCGTCGGGCTCGACATCGGCAAGGT
GTGGGTCGCGGACGACGGCGCCGCCGTGGCGGTCTGGACCACGCCGGAGAGCGTCGAAGCGGGGGCGGTG
TTCGCCGAGATCGGCCCGCGCATGGCCGAGTTGAGCGGTTCCCGGCTGGCCGCGCAGCAACAGATGGAAG
GCCTCCTGGCGCCGCACCGGCCCAAGGAGCCCGCGTGGTTCCTGGCCACCGTCGGCGTCTCGCCCGACCA
CCAGGGCAAGGGTCTGGGCAGCGCCGTCGTGCTCCCCGGAGTGGAGGCGGCCGAGCGCGCCGGGGTGCCC
GCCTTCCTGGAGACCTCCGCGCCCCGCAACCTCCCCTTCTACGAGCGGCTCGGCTTCACCGTCACCGCCG
ACGTCGAGGTGCCCGAAGGACCGCGCACCTGGTGCATGACCCGCAAGCCCGGTGCCAGTTAACGAATTCT
AGATCTTGAGACAAATGGCAGTATTCATCCACAATTTTAAAAGAAAAGGGGGGATTGGGGGGTACAGTGC
AGGGGAAAGAATAGTAGACATAATAGCAACAGACATACAAACTAAAGAATTACAAAAACAAATTACAAAA
ATTCAAAATTTTCGGGTTTATTACAGGGACAGCAGAGATCCACTTTGGCGCC
