Features (pLannotate 1.2.2; 34 found; start..end, strand, type, name):
     25..91      +  CDS            small t antigen (fragment): SV40 (simian virus 40) small t antigen
     98..1276    +  promoter       EF-1α promoter: strong constitutive promoter for human elongation factor EF-1α
   1297..1314    +  protein_bind   attB1 (fragment): mutant version of attB; core recombination site for the Gateway® BP reaction BP Clonase™
   1320..2054    +  CDS            RNF138: RN138_HUMAN - Also known as NARF From Homo sapiens (Human).
   2057..2080    -  protein_bind   attB2: mutant version of attB; recombination site for the Gateway® BP reaction BP Clonase™
   2088..2129    +  CDS            V5 tag: epitope tag from simian virus 5
   2145..2198    +  promoter       U6 promoter (fragment): RNA polymerase III promoter for human U6 snRNA
   2240..2828    +  misc_feature   WPRE: woodchuck hepatitis virus posttranscriptional regulatory element
   2879..2898    +  misc_feature   cPPT/CTS (fragment): central polypurine tract and central termination sequence of HIV-1
   2900..3133    +  LTR            3' LTR (ΔU3): self-inactivating 3' long terminal repeat (LTR) from HIV-1
   3211..3332    +  polyA_signal   SV40 poly(A) signal: SV40 polyadenylation signal
   3372..3507    +  rep_origin     SV40 ori: SV40 origin of replication
   3528..3546    -  promoter       T7 promoter: promoter for bacteriophage T7 RNA polymerase
   3554..3709    +  CDS            lacZα (fragment): LacZα fragment of β-galactosidase; lacZ fragment
   3714..4142    +  rep_origin     f1 ori (sequence partly withheld): f1 bacteriophage origin of replication; arrow indicates direction of (+) strand synthesis
   4195..4299    +  promoter       AmpR promoter: bla
   4300..5160    +  CDS            AmpR: β-lactamase; bla; confers resistance to ampicillin, carbenicillin, and related antibiotics
   5331..5919    +  rep_origin     ori: high-copy-number ColE1/pMB1/pBR322/pUC origin of replication
   6102..6194    +  CDS            lacI (fragment): lac repressor; lacI; The lac repressor binds to the lac operator to inhibit transcription in E. coli. This inhibition can be relieved by adding lactose or isopropyl-β-D-thiogalactopyranoside (IPTG).
   6207..6228    +  protein_bind   CAP binding site: CAP binding activates transcription in the presence of cAMP. E. coli catabolite activator protein
   6243..6273    +  promoter       lac promoter: promoter for the E. coli lac operon
   6281..6297    +  protein_bind   lac operator: The lac repressor binds to the lac operator to inhibit transcription in E. coli. This inhibition can be relieved by adding lactose or isopropyl-β-D-thiogalactopyranoside (IPTG). lac repressor encoded by lacI
   6342..6360    +  promoter       T3 promoter: promoter for bacteriophage T3 RNA polymerase
   6388..6614    +  promoter       RSV promoter: Rous sarcoma virus enhancer/promoter
   6615..6795    +  LTR            5' LTR (truncated): truncated 5' long terminal repeat (LTR) from HIV-1
   6842..6967    +  misc_feature   HIV-1 Ψ: packaging signal of human immunodeficiency virus type 1
   6951..7314    +  CDS            HIV-1 gag (fragment): gag protein from human immunodeficiency virus 1; gag
   7460..7693    +  misc_feature   RRE: The Rev response element (RRE) of HIV-1 allows for Rev-dependent mRNA export from the nucleus to the cytoplasm.
   8070..8096    +  CDS            Rev (fragment): human immunodeficiency virus 1 (HIV-1) Rev protein; rev; enhances nuclear export of unspliced and incompletely spliced viral mRNAs
   8103..8126    +  promoter       SV40 promoter (fragment): SV40 early promoter
   8127..8198    +  promoter       SV40 promoter (fragment): SV40 enhancer and early promoter
   8222..8357    +  rep_origin     SV40 ori: SV40 origin of replication
   8403..8999    +  CDS            PuroR (fragment): puromycin N-acetyltransferase; pac from Streptomyces; confers resistance to puromycin
   9048..9165    +  misc_feature   cPPT/CTS: central polypurine tract and central termination sequence of HIV-1
>Addgene plasmid #98368 | RNF138_pLX307 | addgene full sequence | sequence record 190430 | Addgene NGS Result
GGCTCGAGGCCTGCAGGTGCAAAGATGGATAAAGTTTTAAACAGAGAGGAATCTTTGCAGCTAATGGACC
TTCTAGGTCTTGAAAGGAGTGGGAATTGGCTCCGGTGCCCGTCAGTGGGCAGAGCGCACATCGCCCACAG
TCCCCGAGAAGTTGGGGGGAGGGGTCGGCAATTGAACCGGTGCCTAGAGAAGGTGGCGCGGGGTAAACTG
GGAAAGTGATGTCGTGTACTGGCTCCGCCTTTTTCCCGAGGGTGGGGGAGAACCGTATATAAGTGCAGTA
GTCGCCGTGAACGTTCTTTTTCGCAACGGGTTTGCCGCCAGAACACAGGTAAGTGCCGTGTGTGGTTCCC
GCGGGCCTGGCCTCTTTACGGGTTATGGCCCTTGCGTGCCTTGAATTACTTCCACCTGGCTGCAGTACGT
GATTCTTGATCCCGAGCTTCGGGTTGGAAGTGGGTGGGAGAGTTCGAGGCCTTGCGCTTAAGGAGCCCCT
TCGCCTCGTGCTTGAGTTGAGGCCTGGCCTGGGCGCTGGGGCCGCCGCGTGCGAATCTGGTGGCACCTTC
GCGCCTGTCTCGCTGCTTTCGATAAGTCTCTAGCCATTTAAAATTTTTGATGACCTGCTGCGACGCTTTT
TTTCTGGCAAGATAGTCTTGTAAATGCGGGCCAAGATCTGCACACTGGTATTTCGGTTTTTGGGGCCGCG
GGCGGCGACGGGGCCCGTGCGTCCCAGCGCACATGTTCGGCGAGGCGGGGCCTGCGAGCGCGGCCACCGA
GAATCGGACGGGGGTAGTCTCAAGCTGGCCGGCCTGCTCTGGTGCCTGGCCTCGCGCCGCCGTGTATCGC
CCCGCCCTGGGCGGCAAGGCTGGCCCGGTCGGCACCAGTTGCGTGAGCGGAAAGATGGCCGCTTCCCGGC
CCTGCTGCAGGGAGCTCAAAATGGAGGACGCGGCGCTCGGGAGAGCGGGCGGGTGAGTCACCCACACAAA
GGAAAAGGGCCTTTCCGTCCTCAGCCGTCGCTTCATGTGACTCCACGGAGTACCGGGCGCCGTCCAGGCA
CCTCGATTAGTTCTCGAGCTTTTGGAGTACGTCGTCTTTAGGTTGGGGGGAGGGGTTTTATGCGATGGAG
TTTCCCCACACTGAGTGGGTGGAGACTGAAGTTAGGCCAGCTTGGCACTTGATGTAATTCTCCTTGGAAT
TTGCCCTTTTTGAGTTTGGATCTTGGTTCATTCTCAAGCCTCAGACAGTGGTTCAAAGTTTTTTTCTTCC
ATTTCAGGTGTCGTGAGGCTAGCATCGATTGATCAACAAGTTTGTACAAAAAAGTTGGCATGGCCGAGGA
CCTCTCTGCGGCCACGTCCTACACCGAAGATGATTTCTACTGCCCCGTCTGTCAGGAGGTGCTCAAAACG
CCCGTGCGGACCACGGCCTGTCAGCACGTTTTCTGTAGAAAATGTTTCCTGACTGCAATGAGGGAAAGCG
GAGCACATTGTCCCCTATGTCGTGGAAATGTGACTAGAAGAGAGAGAGCATGTCCTGAACGGGCCTTAGA
CCTTGAAAATATAATGAGGAAGTTTTCTGGTAGCTGCAGATGCTGTGCAAAACAGATTAAATTCTATCGC
ATGAGACATCATTACAAATCTTGTAAGAAGTATCAGGATGAATATGGTGTTTCTTCTATCATTCCAAACT
TTCAGATCTCTCAAGATTCAGTAGGGAACAGCAATAGGAGTGAAACATCCACATCTGATAACACAGAAAC
TTACCAAGAGAATACAAGTTCTTCTGGTCATCCTACTTTTAAGTGTCCCCTGTGTCAAGAATCAAATTTT
ACCAGACAGCGTTTACTGGATCACTGTAACAGTAATCACCTATTTCAGATAGTTCCTGTGACATGTCCTA
TTTGTGTGTCTCTTCCTTGGGGAGATCCTAGCCAGATTACCAGAAATTTCGTTAGTCATCTAAATCAGAG
ACATCAATTTGATTATGGAGAATTTGTGAATCTTCAGCTAGATGAAGAAACCCAATACCAAACTGCTGTT
GAAGAATCTTTTCAAGTAAACATCTGCCCAACTTTCTTGTACAAAGTGGTTGATATCGGTAAGCCTATCC
CTAACCCTCTCCTCGGTCTCGATTCTACGTAGTAATGAACTAGTCCGTAACTTGAAAGTATTTCGATTTC
TTGGCTTTATATATCTTGTGGAAAGGACGAAACGGCGGTGCTAGGCGGGGCCCAACGCGTTAAGTCGACA
ATCAACCTCTGGATTACAAAATTTGTGAAAGATTGACTGGTATTCTTAACTATGTTGCTCCTTTTACGCT
ATGTGGATACGCTGCTTTAATGCCTTTGTATCATGCTATTGCTTCCCGTATGGCTTTCATTTTCTCCTCC
TTGTATAAATCCTGGTTGCTGTCTCTTTATGAGGAGTTGTGGCCCGTTGTCAGGCAACGTGGCGTGGTGT
GCACTGTGTTTGCTGACGCAACCCCCACTGGTTGGGGCATTGCCACCACCTGTCAGCTCCTTTCCGGGAC
TTTCGCTTTCCCCCTCCCTATTGCCACGGCGGAACTCATCGCCGCCTGCCTTGCCCGCTGCTGGACAGGG
GCTCGGCTGTTGGGCACTGACAATTCCGTGGTGTTGTCGGGGAAATCATCGTCCTTTCCTTGGCTGCTCG
CCTGTGTTGCCACCTGGATTCTGCGCGGGACGTCCTTCTGCTACGTCCCTTCGGCCCTCAATCCAGCGGA
CCTTCCTTCCCGCGGCCTGCTGCCGGCTCTGCGGCCTCTTCCGCGTCTTCGCCTTCGCCCTCAGACGAGT
CGGATCTCCCTTTGGGCCGCCTCCCCGCGTCGACTTTAAGACCAATGACTTACAAGGCAGCTGTAGATCT
TAGCCACTTTTTAAAAGAAAAGGGGGGACTGGAAGGGCTAATTCACTCCCAACGAAGACAAGATCTGCTT
TTTGCTTGTACTGGGTCTCTCTGGTTAGACCAGATCTGAGCCTGGGAGCTCTCTGGCTAACTAGGGAACC
CACTGCTTAAGCCTCAATAAAGCTTGCCTTGAGTGCTTCAAGTAGTGTGTGCCCGTCTGTTGTGTGACTC
TGGTAACTAGAGATCCCTCAGACCCTTTTAGTCAGTGTGGAAAATCTCTAGCAGTACGTATAGTAGTTCA
TGTCATCTTATTATTCAGTATTTATAACTTGCAAAGAAATGAATATCAGAGAGTGAGAGGAACTTGTTTA
TTGCAGCTTATAATGGTTACAAATAAAGCAATAGCATCACAAATTTCACAAATAAAGCATTTTTTTCACT
GCATTCTAGTTGTGGTTTGTCCAAACTCATCAATGTATCTTATCATGTCTGGCTCTAGCTATCCCGCCCC
TAACTCCGCCCATCCCGCCCCTAACTCCGCCCAGTTCCGCCCATTCTCCGCCCCATGGCTGACTAATTTT
TTTTATTTATGCAGAGGCCGAGGCCGCCTCGGCCTCTGAGCTATTCCAGAAGTAGTGAGGAGGCTTTTTT
GGAGGCCTAGGGACGTACCCAATTCGCCCTATAGTGAGTCGTATTACGCGCGCTCACTGGCCGTCGTTTT
ACAACGTCGTGACTGGGAAAACCCTGGCGTTACCCAACTTAATCGCCTTGCAGCACATCCCCCTTTCGCC
AGCTGGCGTAATAGCGAAGAGGCCCGCACCGATCGCCCTTCCCAACAGTTGCGCAGCCTGAATGGCGAAT
GGG
[124 nt withheld, positions 3714-3837]
C
[91 nt withheld, positions 3839-3929]
A
[49 nt withheld, positions 3931-3979]
CCTTTGACGTTGGAGTCCACGTTCTTT
[37 nt withheld, positions 4007-4043]
ACCCTATCTCGGTCTATTCTTTTGATTTATAAGGGATTTTGCCGATTTCGGCCTATTGGTTAAAAAATGA
GCTGATTTAACAAAAATTTAACGCGAATTTTAACAAAATATTAACGCTTACAATTTAGGTGGCACTTTTC
GGGGAAATGTGCGCGGAACCCCTATTTGTTTATTTTTCTAAATACATTCAAATATGTATCCGCTCATGAG
ACAATAACCCTGATAAATGCTTCAATAATATTGAAAAAGGAAGAGTATGAGTATTCAACATTTCCGTGTC
GCCCTTATTCCCTTTTTTGCGGCATTTTGCCTTCCTGTTTTTGCTCACCCAGAAACGCTGGTGAAAGTAA
AAGATGCTGAAGATCAGTTGGGTGCACGAGTGGGTTACATCGAACTGGATCTCAACAGCGGTAAGATCCT
TGAGAGTTTTCGCCCCGAAGAACGTTTTCCAATGATGAGCACTTTTAAAGTTCTGCTATGTGGCGCGGTA
TTATCCCGTATTGACGCCGGGCAAGAGCAACTCGGTCGCCGCATACACTATTCTCAGAATGACTTGGTTG
AGTACTCACCAGTCACAGAAAAGCATCTTACGGATGGCATGACAGTAAGAGAATTATGCAGTGCTGCCAT
AACCATGAGTGATAACACTGCGGCCAACTTACTTCTGACAACGATCGGAGGACCGAAGGAGCTAACCGCT
TTTTTGCACAACATGGGGGATCATGTAACTCGCCTTGATCGTTGGGAACCGGAGCTGAATGAAGCCATAC
CAAACGACGAGCGTGACACCACGATGCCTGTAGCAATGGCAACAACGTTGCGCAAACTATTAACTGGCGA
ACTACTTACTCTAGCTTCCCGGCAACAATTAATAGACTGGATGGAGGCGGATAAAGTTGCAGGACCACTT
CTGCGCTCGGCCCTTCCGGCTGGCTGGTTTATTGCTGATAAATCTGGAGCCGGTGAGCGTGGGTCTCGCG
GTATCATTGCAGCACTGGGGCCAGATGGTAAGCCCTCCCGTATCGTAGTTATCTACACGACGGGGAGTCA
GGCAACTATGGATGAACGAAATAGACAGATCGCTGAGATAGGTGCCTCACTGATTAAGCATTGGTAACTG
TCAGACCAAGTTTACTCATATATACTTTAGATTGATTTAAAACTTCATTTTTAATTTAAAAGGATCTAGG
TGAAGATCCTTTTTGATAATCTCATGACCAAAATCCCTTAACGTGAGTTTTCGTTCCACTGAGCGTCAGA
CCCCGTAGAAAAGATCAAAGGATCTTCTTGAGATCCTTTTTTTCTGCGCGTAATCTGCTGCTTGCAAACA
AAAAAACCACCGCTACCAGCGGTGGTTTGTTTGCCGGATCAAGAGCTACCAACTCTTTTTCCGAAGGTAA
CTGGCTTCAGCAGAGCGCAGATACCAAATACTGTTCTTCTAGTGTAGCCGTAGTTAGGCCACCACTTCAA
GAACTCTGTAGCACCGCCTACATACCTCGCTCTGCTAATCCTGTTACCAGTGGCTGCTGCCAGTGGCGAT
AAGTCGTGTCTTACCGGGTTGGACTCAAGACGATAGTTACCGGATAAGGCGCAGCGGTCGGGCTGAACGG
GGGGTTCGTGCACACAGCCCAGCTTGGAGCGAACGACCTACACCGAACTGAGATACCTACAGCGTGAGCT
ATGAGAAAGCGCCACGCTTCCCGAAGGGAGAAAGGCGGACAGGTATCCGGTAAGCGGCAGGGTCGGAACA
GGAGAGCGCACGAGGGAGCTTCCAGGGGGAAACGCCTGGTATCTTTATAGTCCTGTCGGGTTTCGCCACC
TCTGACTTGAGCGTCGATTTTTGTGATGCTCGTCAGGGGGGCGGAGCCTATGGAAAAACGCCAGCAACGC
GGCCTTTTTACGGTTCCTGGCCTTTTGCTGGCCTTTTGCTCACATGTTCTTTCCTGCGTTATCCCCTGAT
TCTGTGGATAACCGTATTACCGCCTTTGAGTGAGCTGATACCGCTCGCCGCAGCCGAACGACCGAGCGCA
GCGAGTCAGTGAGCGAGGAAGCGGAAGAGCGCCCAATACGCAAACCGCCTCTCCCCGCGCGTTGGCCGAT
TCATTAATGCAGCTGGCACGACAGGTTTCCCGACTGGAAAGCGGGCAGTGAGCGCAACGCAATTAATGTG
AGTTAGCTCACTCATTAGGCACCCCAGGCTTTACACTTTATGCTTCCGGCTCGTATGTTGTGTGGAATTG
TGAGCGGATAACAATTTCACACAGGAAACAGCTATGACCATGATTACGCCAAGCGCGCAATTAACCCTCA
CTAAAGGGAACAAAAGCTGGAGCTGCAAGCTTAATGTAGTCTTATGCAATACTCTTGTAGTCTTGCAACA
TGGTAACGATGAGTTAGCAACATGCCTTACAAGGAGAGAAAAAGCACCGTGCATGCCGATTGGTGGAAGT
AAGGTGGTACGATCGTGCCTTATTAGGAAGGCAACAGACGGGTCTGACATGGATTGGACGAACCACTGAA
TTGCCGCATTGCAGAGATATTGTATTTAAGTGCCTAGCTCGATACATAAACGGGTCTCTCTGGTTAGACC
AGATCTGAGCCTGGGAGCTCTCTGGCTAACTAGGGAACCCACTGCTTAAGCCTCAATAAAGCTTGCCTTG
AGTGCTTCAAGTAGTGTGTGCCCGTCTGTTGTGTGACTCTGGTAACTAGAGATCCCTCAGACCCTTTTAG
TCAGTGTGGAAAATCTCTAGCAGTGGCGCCCGAACAGGGACTTGAAAGCGAAAGGGAAACCAGAGGAGCT
CTCTCGACGCAGGACTCGGCTTGCTGAAGCGCGCACGGCAAGAGGCGAGGGGCGGCGACTGGTGAGTACG
CCAAAAATTTTGACTAGCGGAGGCTAGAAGGAGAGAGATGGGTGCGAGAGCGTCAGTATTAAGCGGGGGA
GAATTAGATCGCGATGGGAAAAAATTCGGTTAAGGCCAGGGGGAAAGAAAAAATATAAATTAAAACATAT
AGTATGGGCAAGCAGGGAGCTAGAACGATTCGCAGTTAATCCTGGCCTGTTAGAAACATCAGAAGGCTGT
AGACAAATACTGGGACAGCTACAACCATCCCTTCAGACAGGATCAGAAGAACTTAGATCATTATATAATA
CAGTAGCAACCCTCTATTGTGTGCATCAAAGGATAGAGATAAAAGACACCAAGGAAGCTTTAGACAAGAT
AGAGGAAGAGCAAAACAAAAGTAAGACCACCGCACAGCAAGCGGCCGCTGATCTTCAGACCTGGAGGAGG
AGATATGAGGGACAATTGGAGAAGTGAATTATATAAATATAAAGTAGTAAAAATTGAACCATTAGGAGTA
GCACCCACCAAGGCAAAGAGAAGAGTGGTGCAGAGAGAAAAAAGAGCAGTGGGAATAGGAGCTTTGTTCC
TTGGGTTCTTGGGAGCAGCAGGAAGCACTATGGGCGCAGCGTCAATGACGCTGACGGTACAGGCCAGACA
ATTATTGTCTGGTATAGTGCAGCAGCAGAACAATTTGCTGAGGGCTATTGAGGCGCAACAGCATCTGTTG
CAACTCACAGTCTGGGGCATCAAGCAGCTCCAGGCAAGAATCCTGGCTGTGGAAAGATACCTAAAGGATC
AACAGCTCCTGGGGATTTGGGGTTGCTCTGGAAAACTCATTTGCACCACTGCTGTGCCTTGGAATGCTAG
TTGGAGTAATAAATCTCTGGAACAGATTTGGAATCACACGACCTGGATGGAGTGGGACAGAGAAATTAAC
AATTACACAAGCTTAATACACTCCTTAATTGAAGAATCGCAAAACCAGCAAGAAAAGAATGAACAAGAAT
TATTGGAATTAGATAAATGGGCAAGTTTGTGGAATTGGTTTAACATAACAAATTGGCTGTGGTATATAAA
ATTATTCATAATGATAGTAGGAGGCTTGGTAGGTTTAAGAATAGTTTTTGCTGTACTTTCTATAGTGAAT
AGAGTTAGGCAGGGATATTCACCATTATCGTTTCAGACCCACCTCCCAACCCCGAGGGGACCCATGCATT
GCATCTCAATTAGTCAGCAACCAGGTGTGGAAAGTCCCCAGGCTCCCCAGCAGGCAGAAGTATGCAAAGC
ATGCGTCTCAATTAGTCAGCAACCATAGTCCCGCCCCTAACTCCGCCCATCCCGCCCCTAACTCCGCCCA
GTTCCGCCCATTCTCCGCCCCATGGCTGACTAATTTTTTTTATTTATGCAGAGGCCGAGGCCGCCTCGGC
CTCTGAGCTATTCCAGAAGTAGTGAGGAGGCTTTTTTGGAGGCCTAGGCTTTTGCAAAAAGCTTTCTAGA
GGTACCACCGGAGCTTACCATGACCGAGTACAAGCCCACGGTGCGCCTCGCCACCCGCGACGACGTCCCC
AGGGCCGTACGCACCCTCGCCGCCGCGTTCGCCGACTACCCCGCCACGCGCCACACCGTCGATCCGGACC
GCCACATCGAGCGGGTCACCGAGCTGCAAGAACTCTTCCTCACGCGCGTCGGGCTCGACATCGGCAAGGT
GTGGGTCGCGGACGACGGCGCCGCCGTGGCGGTCTGGACCACGCCGGAGAGCGTCGAAGCGGGGGCGGTG
TTCGCCGAGATCGGCCCGCGCATGGCCGAGTTGAGCGGTTCCCGGCTGGCCGCGCAGCAACAGATGGAAG
GCCTCCTGGCGCCGCACCGGCCCAAGGAGCCCGCGTGGTTCCTGGCCACCGTCGGCGTCTCGCCCGACCA
CCAGGGCAAGGGTCTGGGCAGCGCCGTCGTGCTCCCCGGAGTGGAGGCGGCCGAGCGCGCCGGGGTGCCC
GCCTTCCTGGAGACCTCCGCGCCCCGCAACCTCCCCTTCTACGAGCGGCTCGGCTTCACCGTCACCGCCG
ACGTCGAGGTGCCCGAAGGACCGCGCACCTGGTGCATGACCCGCAAGCCCGGTGCCAGTTAACGAATTCT
AGATCTTGAGACAAATGGCAGTATTCATCCACAATTTTAAAAGAAAAGGGGGGATTGGGGGGTACAGTGC
AGGGGAAAGAATAGTAGACATAATAGCAACAGACATACAAACTAAAGAATTACAAAAACAAATTACAAAA
ATTCAAAATTTTCGGGTTTATTACAGGGACAGCAGAGATCCACTTTGGCGCC
